Addgene plasmid #121860: JN607: pMVP/SB-DEST
Purpose: (Empty Backbone) pMVP destination vector, empty Sleeping Beauty transposon vector backbone
Depositing lab: Christopher Newgard. Depositing organization: Duke University. Publication: Creation of versatile cloning platforms for transgene expression and dCas9-based epigenome editing. Haldeman JM, Conway AE, Arlotto ME, Slentz DH, Muoio DM, Becker TC, Newgard CB. Nucleic Acids Res. 2018 Dec 27. pii: 5264291. doi: 10.1093/nar/gky1286. PubMed 30590691.
Backbone
  Vector backbone: JK104
  Backbone manufacturer: Newgard Lab
  Backbone size (bp): 3132
  Vector type: Mammalian Expression ; Sleeping Beauty Transposon, pMVP Gateway Destination Vector
Growth in bacteria
  Bacterial resistance: Chloramphenicol and Ampicillin, 25 & 100 μg/mL
  Growth temperature: 37°C
  Growth strain: ccdB Survival
  Copy number: High Copy
Gene/Insert
  Gene/Insert name: Gateway selection cassette (ccdb gene + Chlor resistance gene)
  Species: Synthetic
  Insert size (bp): 1455
  Cloning method: Gibson Cloning
Terms and licenses: Academic/Nonprofit Terms; Industry Terms: Not Available to Industry
Depositor comments: Sleeping Beauty ITR sequences derived from Addgene #26557
How to cite: JN607: pMVP/SB-DEST was a gift from Christopher Newgard (Addgene plasmid # 121860 ; http://n2t.net/addgene:121860 ; RRID:Addgene_121860)
