[The description below was written by a language model from this plasmid's Addgene catalogue record and pLannotate feature annotations shown in this document.]
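Description:
JN607: pMVP/SB-DEST is an empty Gateway destination vector from the pMVP modular cloning platform, built on the JK104 backbone and designed to deliver assembled transgene cassettes into mammalian cells by Sleeping Beauty transposition. It is a high-copy bacterial plasmid carrying a ColE1/pUC-type origin and an ampicillin resistance gene (β-lactamase with its own promoter). Remnants of a pBluescript-style multiple cloning site, a small lacZα fragment and partial f1 origin sequences point to its phagemid-derived ancestry. The full sequence is 4,587 nt, consistent with the recorded 3,132 bp backbone plus the 1,455 bp insert, which was introduced by Gibson assembly.

The insert is a standard Gateway selection cassette bounded by attR1 and attR2. It contains a chloramphenicol acetyltransferase gene with its promoter elements, a ccdA fragment and the ccdB toxin gene. Because CcdB poisons DNA gyrase in ordinary E. coli, the unrecombined vector must be maintained in a ccdB-tolerant strain under dual ampicillin and chloramphenicol selection. In an LR reaction, the cassette is exchanged for the contents of compatible entry clones, and loss of ccdB provides counter-selection for correct recombinants.

According to the depositor, Sleeping Beauty inverted terminal repeats are present, derived from an earlier transposon plasmid. They are not called by the automated annotation, but the unannotated stretches either side of the att cassette are where they would be expected. No mammalian promoter, polyadenylation signal or mammalian selection marker is annotated, so these elements are presumably supplied by the entry modules. After recombination, co-delivery with a Sleeping Beauty transposase source would allow stable genomic integration of the assembled expression unit.
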