Features (pLannotate 1.2.2; 16 found; start..end, strand, type, name):
     24..128     +  promoter       AmpR promoter: bla
    129..989     +  CDS            AmpR: β-lactamase; bla; confers resistance to ampicillin, carbenicillin, and related antibiotics
   1160..1748    +  rep_origin     ori: high-copy-number ColE1/pMB1/pBR322/pUC origin of replication
   1925..1942    -  CDS            lacZα (fragment): LacZα fragment of β-galactosidase; lacZ fragment
   1943..1978    +  misc_feature   MCS (fragment): pBluescript multiple cloning site
   2220..2241    +  misc_feature   MCS (fragment): pBluescript multiple cloning site
   2241..2365    +  protein_bind   attR1: mutant version of attR; recombination site for the Gateway® LR reaction LR Clonase™
   2390..2420    +  promoter       lac UV5 promoter: E. coli lac promoter with an "up" mutation
   2444..2473    +  promoter       cat promoter (fragment): promoter of the E. coli cat gene encoding chloramphenicol acetyltransferase
   2474..3133    +  CDS            CmR: chloramphenicol acetyltransferase; cat; confers resistance to chloramphenicol
   3312..3470    +  CDS            ccdA (fragment): CCDA_ECO57 - Also known as H, letA. Experimental evidence at protein level: Swiss-Prot protein existence level 1. Antitoxin component of a type II toxin-antitoxin (TA) system which inhibits the post-segregational killing (PSK) of plasmid-free cells, also referred to as a plasmid addiction system. Binds to and blocks the activity of CcdB; will also remove bound CcdB protein from the CcdB-GyrA complex by forming a CcdA-CcdB complex, a process termed rejuvenation. Functions as a transcriptional corepressor for the ccdAB operon, repression also requires CcdB (By similarity). From Escherichia coli
   3475..3777    +  CDS            ccdB: CCDB_ECOLI - Also known as G, letB, letD. Experimental evidence at protein level: Swiss-Prot protein existence level 1. Toxic component of a type II toxin-antitoxin (TA) system, functioning in plasmid maintainence. Responsible for the post- segregational killing (PSK) of plasmid-free cells, also referred to as a plasmid addiction system. Half-life of over 2 hours. Cell killing by CcdB is accompanied by filamentation, defects in chromosome and plasmid segregation, defects in cell division, formation of anucleate cells, decreased DNA synthesis and plasmid loss. Interferes with the activity of DN
   3821..3945    -  protein_bind   attR2: mutant version of attR; recombination site for the Gateway® LR reaction LR Clonase™
   3946..3977    +  misc_feature   MCS (fragment): pBluescript multiple cloning site
   4004..4066    -  rep_origin     f1 ori (fragment) (sequence partly withheld): f1 bacteriophage origin of replication; arrow indicates direction of (+) strand synthesis
   4313..4584    -  rep_origin     f1 ori (fragment) (sequence partly withheld): f1 bacteriophage origin of replication; arrow indicates direction of (+) strand synthesis
>Addgene plasmid #121860 | JN607: pMVP/SB-DEST | addgene full sequence | sequence record 237484 | Addgene NGS Result
GTGGCACTTTTCGGGGAAATGTGCGCGGAACCCCTATTTGTTTATTTTTCTAAATACATTCAAATATGTA
TCCGCTCATGAGACAATAACCCTGATAAATGCTTCAATAATATTGAAAAAGGAAGAGTATGAGTATTCAA
CATTTCCGTGTCGCCCTTATTCCCTTTTTTGCGGCATTTTGCCTTCCTGTTTTTGCTCACCCAGAAACGC
TGGTGAAAGTAAAAGATGCTGAAGATCAGTTGGGTGCACGAGTGGGTTACATCGAACTGGATCTCAACAG
CGGTAAGATCCTTGAGAGTTTTCGCCCCGAAGAACGTTTTCCAATGATGAGCACTTTTAAAGTTCTGCTA
TGTGGCGCGGTATTATCCCGTATTGACGCCGGGCAAGAGCAACTCGGTCGCCGCATACACTATTCTCAGA
ATGACTTGGTTGAGTACTCACCAGTCACAGAAAAGCATCTTACGGATGGCATGACAGTAAGAGAATTATG
CAGTGCTGCCATAACCATGAGTGATAACACTGCGGCCAACTTACTTCTGACAACGATCGGAGGACCGAAG
GAGCTAACCGCTTTTTTGCACAACATGGGGGATCATGTAACTCGCCTTGATCGTTGGGAACCGGAGCTGA
ATGAAGCCATACCAAACGACGAGCGTGACACCACGATGCCTGTAGCAATGGCAACAACGTTGCGCAAACT
ATTAACTGGCGAACTACTTACTCTAGCTTCCCGGCAACAATTAATAGACTGGATGGAGGCGGATAAAGTT
GCAGGACCACTTCTGCGCTCGGCCCTTCCGGCTGGCTGGTTTATTGCTGATAAATCTGGAGCCGGTGAGC
GTGGGTCTCGCGGTATCATTGCAGCACTGGGGCCAGATGGTAAGCCCTCCCGTATCGTAGTTATCTACAC
GACGGGGAGTCAGGCAACTATGGATGAACGAAATAGACAGATCGCTGAGATAGGTGCCTCACTGATTAAG
CATTGGTAACTGTCAGACCAAGTTTACTCATATATACTTTAGATTGATTTAAAACTTCATTTTTAATTTA
AAAGGATCTAGGTGAAGATCCTTTTTGATAATCTCATGACCAAAATCCCTTAACGTGAGTTTTCGTTCCA
CTGAGCGTCAGACCCCGTAGAAAAGATCAAAGGATCTTCTTGAGATCCTTTTTTTCTGCGCGTAATCTGC
TGCTTGCAAACAAAAAAACCACCGCTACCAGCGGTGGTTTGTTTGCCGGATCAAGAGCTACCAACTCTTT
TTCCGAAGGTAACTGGCTTCAGCAGAGCGCAGATACCAAATACTGTTCTTCTAGTGTAGCCGTAGTTAGG
CCACCACTTCAAGAACTCTGTAGCACCGCCTACATACCTCGCTCTGCTAATCCTGTTACCAGTGGCTGCT
GCCAGTGGCGATAAGTCGTGTCTTACCGGGTTGGACTCAAGACGATAGTTACCGGATAAGGCGCAGCGGT
CGGGCTGAACGGGGGGTTCGTGCACACAGCCCAGCTTGGAGCGAACGACCTACACCGAACTGAGATACCT
ACAGCGTGAGCTATGAGAAAGCGCCACGCTTCCCGAAGGGAGAAAGGCGGACAGGTATCCGGTAAGCGGC
AGGGTCGGAACAGGAGAGCGCACGAGGGAGCTTCCAGGGGGAAACGCCTGGTATCTTTATAGTCCTGTCG
GGTTTCGCCACCTCTGACTTGAGCGTCGATTTTTGTGATGCTCGTCAGGGGGGCGGAGCCTATGGAAAAA
CGCCAGCAACGCGGCCTTTTTACGGTTCCTGGCCTTTTGCTGGCCTTTTGCTCACATGTTCTTTCCTGCG
TTATCCCCTGATTCTGTGGATAACCGTATTACCGCCTTTGAGTGAGCTGATACCGCTCGCCGCAGCCGAA
CGACCGAGCGCAGCGAGTCAGTGAGCGAGGAAGCTGTAAAACGACGGCCAGTAGCTCCACCGCGGTGGCG
GCCGCTCTAGAACTAGTGTACACCCTATACAGTTGAAGTCGGAAGTTTACATACACTTAAGTTGGAGTCA
TTAAAACTCGTTTTTCAACTACTCCACAAATTTCTTGTTAACAAACAATAGTTTTGGCAAGTCAGTTAGG
ACATCTACTTTGTGCATGACACAAGTCATTTTTCCAACAATTGTTTACAGACAGATTATTTCACTTATAA
TTCACTGTATCACAATTCCAGTGGGTCAGAAGTTTACATACACTAAGTTGGGCTGCAGGAATTCGATATC
ACAAGTTTGTACAAAAAAGCTGAACGAGAAACGTAAAATGATATAAATATCAATATATTAAATTAGATTT
TGCATAAAAAACAGACTACATAATACTGTAAAACACAACATATCCAGTCACTATGGCGGCCGCATTAGGC
ACCCCAGGCTTTACACTTTATGCTTCCGGCTCGTATAATGTGTGGATTTTGAGTTAGGATCCGTCGAGAT
TTTCAGGAGCTAAGGAAGCTAAAATGGAGAAAAAAATCACTGGATATACCACCGTTGATATATCCCAATG
GCATCGTAAAGAACATTTTGAGGCATTTCAGTCAGTTGCTCAATGTACCTATAACCAGACCGTTCAGCTG
GATATTACGGCCTTTTTAAAGACCGTAAAGAAAAATAAGCACAAGTTTTATCCGGCCTTTATTCACATTC
TTGCCCGCCTGATGAATGCTCATCCGGAATTCCGTATGGCAATGAAAGACGGTGAGCTGGTGATATGGGA
TAGTGTTCACCCTTGTTACACCGTTTTCCATGAGCAAACTGAAACGTTTTCATCGCTCTGGAGTGAATAC
CACGACGATTTCCGGCAGTTTCTACACATATATTCGCAAGATGTGGCGTGTTACGGTGAAAACCTGGCCT
ATTTCCCTAAAGGGTTTATTGAGAATATGTTTTTCGTCTCAGCCAATCCCTGGGTGAGTTTCACCAGTTT
TGATTTAAACGTGGCCAATATGGACAACTTCTTCGCCCCCGTTTTCACCATGGGCAAATATTATACGCAA
GGCGACAAGGTGCTGATGCCGCTGGCGATTCAGGTTCATCATGCCGTTTGTGATGGCTTCCATGTCGGCA
GAATGCTTAATGAATTACAACAGTACTGCGATGAGTGGCAGGGCGGGGCGTAAACGCGTGGATCCGGCTT
ACTAAAAGCCAGATAACAGTATGCGTATTTGCGCGCTGATTTTTGCGGTATAAGAATATATACTGATATG
TATACCCGAAGTATGTCAAAAAGAGGTATGCTATGAAGCAGCGTATTACAGTGACAGTTGACAGCGACAG
CTATCAGTTGCTCAAGGCATATATGATGTCAATATCTCCGGTCTGGTAAGCACAACCATGCAGAATGAAG
CCCGTCGTCTGCGTGCCGAACGCTGGAAAGCGGAAAATCAGGAAGGGATGGCTGAGGTCGCCCGGTTTAT
TGAAATGAACGGCTCTTTTGCTGACGAGAACAGGGGCTGGTGAAATGCAGTTTAAGGTTTACACCTATAA
AAGAGAGAGCCGTTATCGTCTGTTTGTGGATGTACAGAGTGATATTATTGACACGCCCGGGCGACGGATG
GTGATCCCCCTGGCCAGTGCACGTCTGCTGTCAGATAAAGTCTCCCGTGAACTTTACCCGGTGGTGCATA
TCGGGGATGAAAGCTGGCGCATGATGACCACCGATATGGCCAGTGTGCCGGTCTCCGTTATCGGGGAAGA
AGTGGCTGATCTCAGCCACCGCGAAAATGACATCAAAAACGCCATTAACCTGATGTTCTGGGGAATATAA
ATGTCAGGCTCCCTTATACACAGCCAGTCTGCAGGTCGACCATAGTGACTGGATATGTTGTGTTTTACAG
TATTATGTAGTCTGTTTTTTATGCAAAATCTAATTTAATATATTGATATTTATATCATTTTACGTTTCTC
GTTCAGCTTTCTTGTACAAAGTGGTGATATCAAGCTTATCGATACCGTCGACCTCGACATGGTCATAGCT
GTTGACCTCGAGTTAAATCAAAAGAATAGACCGAGATAGGGT
[34 nt withheld, positions 4033-4066]
GTACATTGAGTGTATGTAAACTTCTGACCCACTGGGAATGTGATGAAAGAAATAAAAGCTGAAATGAATC
ATTCTCTCTACTATTATTCTGATATTTCACATTCTTAAAATAAAGTGGTGATCCTAACTGACCTAAGACA
GGGAATTTTTACTAGGATTAAATGTCAGGAATTGTGAAAAAGTGAGTTTAAATGTATTTGGCTAAGGTGT
ATGTAAACTTCCGACTTCAACTGTATAGGGATTGTACAAAGG
[49 nt withheld, positions 4319-4367]
T
[91 nt withheld, positions 4369-4459]
G
[124 nt withheld, positions 4461-4584]
CAG
